>Addgene plasmid #48086 | pCMX-Gal4-hMeCP2-R270X-R111G | addgene partial sequence | sequence record 82575 | Gal4-N-term 5'-GAGTAGTAACAAAGGTCAA-3'
GGGGATCCGTCGACGGATGGTAGCTGGGATGTTAGGGCTCAGGGAAGAAAAGTCAGAAGACCAGGACCTC
CAGGGCCTCAAGGACAAACCCCTCAAGTTTAAAAAGGTGAAGAAAGATAAGAAAGAAGAGAAAGAGGGCA
AGCATGAGCCCGTGCAGCCATCAGCCCACCACTCTGCTGAGCCCGCAGAGGCAGGCAAAGCAGAGACATC
AGAAGGGTCAGGCTCCGCCCCGGCTGTGCCGGAAGCTTCTGCCTCCCCCAAACAGCGGCGCTCCATCATC
CGTGACCGGGGACCCATGTATGATGACCCCACCCTGCCTGAAGGCTGGACACGGAAGCTTAAGCAAGGGA
AATCTGGCCGCTCTGCTGGGAAGTATGATGTGTATTTGATCAATCCCCAGGGAAAAGCCTTTCGCTCTAA
AGTGGAGTTGATTGCGTACTTCGAAAAGGTAGGCGACACATCCCTGGACCCTAATGATTTTGACTTCACG
GTAACTGGGAGAGGGAGCCCCTCCCGGCGAGAGCAGAAACCACCTAAGAAGCCCAAATCTCCCAAAGCTC
CAGGAACTGGCAGAGGCCGGGGACGCCCCAAAGGGAGCGGCACCACGAGACCCAAGGCGGCCACGTCAGA
GGGTGTGCAGGTGAAAAGGGTCCTGGAGAAAAGTCCTGGGAAGCTCCTTGTCAAGATGCCTTTTCAAACT
TCGCCAGGGGGCAAGGCTGAGGGGGGTGGGGCCACCACATCCACCCAGGTCATGGTGATCAAACGCCCCG
GCAGGAAGCGAAAAGCTGAGGCCGACCCTCAGGCCATTCCCAAGAAACGGGGCTGAAAGCCGGGGAGTGT
GGTGGCAGCCGCTGCCGCCGA
