[The description below was written by a language model from this plasmid's Addgene catalogue record.]
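Description:
pCMX-Gal4-hMeCP2-R270X-R111G is a mammalian expression plasmid built on the pCMX-Gal4 backbone (about 4.5 kb without the insert). It is maintained as a high-copy plasmid in E. coli under ampicillin selection. The record does not list the promoter, origin of replication or polyadenylation signal, and no feature table is provided. The pCMX name suggests a CMV-type promoter, but this is not confirmed in the catalogue fields. No mammalian selection marker is recorded, and the cloning method is given as unknown.

The insert is human MECP2, which encodes methyl-CpG binding protein 2, the gene mutated in Rett syndrome. It is fused at its N terminus to a Gal4 tag supplied by the backbone. In vectors of this kind the tag is usually the Gal4 DNA-binding domain, which tethers the fusion partner to UAS sites in a reporter independently of the partner's own DNA binding. The MeCP2 coding sequence carries two changes. R270X is a nonsense mutation that truncates the protein at residue 270; the record relates this truncation to an AT-hook region of MeCP2. R111G is a missense substitution, generally known to lie in the methyl-CpG binding domain and to impair binding to methylated DNA, though the record does not state this.

The stated purpose is mammalian expression of the Gal4-tagged double mutant. It comes from work on how an AT-hook domain in MeCP2 influences the clinical course of Rett syndrome and related disorders. Specific assays are not described in the record.
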