Addgene plasmid #48086: pCMX-Gal4-hMeCP2-R270X-R111G
Purpose: Mammalian expression of Gal4 tagged MeCP2-R270X-R111G
Depositing lab: Huda Zoghbi. Depositing organization: Baylor College of Medicine. Publication: An AT-hook domain in MeCP2 determines the clinical course of Rett syndrome and related disorders. Baker SA, Chen L, Wilkins AD, Yu P, Lichtarge O, Zoghbi HY. Cell. 2013 Feb 28;152(5):984-96. doi: 10.1016/j.cell.2013.01.038. PubMed 23452848.
Backbone
  Vector backbone: pCMX-Gal4
  Backbone size w/o insert (bp): 4500
  Vector type: Mammalian Expression
Growth in bacteria
  Bacterial resistance: Ampicillin, 100 μg/mL
  Growth temperature: 37°C
  Growth strain: DH5alpha
  Copy number: High Copy
Gene/Insert
  Gene/Insert name: Methyl-CpG Binding Protein 2 (Rett Syndrome) (alt name: MeCP2)
  Species: H. sapiens (human)
  Mutation: R111G mutant MeCP2, expresses AT-hook R270X
  Entrez Gene: MECP2 (a.k.a. AUTSX3, MRX16, MRX79, MRXS13, MRXSL, PPMX, RS, RTS, RTT)
  Tag / fusion protein: Gal4 (N terminal on backbone)
  Cloning method: Unknown
  Sequencing primers: 5′ Gal4 N-term
Terms and licenses: Academic/Nonprofit Terms; Industry Terms: Not Available to Industry
How to cite: pCMX-Gal4-hMeCP2-R270X-R111G was a gift from Huda Zoghbi (Addgene plasmid # 48086 ; http://n2t.net/addgene:48086 ; RRID:Addgene_48086)
